Addgene plasmid #68194: pRosea (GB0026)
Purpose: Provides the CDS of the Antirrhinum majus Rosea transcription factor as a level 0 GoldenBraid part
Depositing lab: Diego Orzaez. Depositing organization: Agencia Estatal Consejo Superior de Investigaciones Científicas, M.P. Publication: GoldenBraid 2.0: a comprehensive DNA assembly framework for plant synthetic biology. Sarrion-Perdigones A, Vazquez-Vilar M, Palaci J, Castelijns B, Forment J, Ziarsolo P, Blanca J, Granell A, Orzaez D. Plant Physiol. 2013 Jul;162(3):1618-31. 10.1104/pp.113.217661 PubMed 23669743.
Backbone
  Vector backbone: pUPD
  Backbone manufacturer: self-made; derived from pGEMT-Easy manufactured by Promega
  Vector type: Synthetic Biology
Growth in bacteria
  Bacterial resistance: Ampicillin, 100 μg/mL
  Growth temperature: 37°C
  Growth strain: DH5alpha
  Copy number: High Copy
Gene/Insert
  Gene/Insert name: A. majus Rosea coding region
  Insert size (bp): 660
  Mutation: BsaI and BsmBI sites removed
  Cloning method: Restriction Enzyme; 5′ cloning site BsmBI (destroyed during cloning); 3′ cloning site BsmBI (destroyed during cloning)
  Sequencing primers: 5′ T7; 3′ SP6
Terms and licenses: Academic/Nonprofit Terms; Industry Terms: Not Available to Industry
Depositor comments: insert can be released with BsaI
How to cite: pRosea (GB0026) was a gift from Diego Orzaez (Addgene plasmid # 68194 ; http://n2t.net/addgene:68194 ; RRID:Addgene_68194)
