[The description below was written by a language model from this plasmid's Addgene catalogue record and pLannotate feature annotations shown in this document.]
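Description:
pRosea (GB0026) is a level 0 part plasmid for the GoldenBraid 2.0 plant synthetic biology assembly system. It carries the coding region of the Antirrhinum majus Rosea transcription factor in pUPD, the universal part domestication vector, which the depositor built from pGEM-T Easy. The 3.7 kb plasmid is maintained in E. coli at high copy through a ColE1/pUC-type origin and is selected with ampicillin via the β-lactamase gene and its native promoter. Remnants of the parental cloning vector are also annotated: an f1 phage origin, lac promoter/operator and CAP site, lacZα and lacI fragments, and flanking T7 and SP6 promoters, which serve as the sequencing primer sites on either side of the insert.

The insert is recorded as about 660 bp and has been "domesticated", meaning that internal BsaI and BsmBI recognition sites were removed so they do not interfere with type IIS assembly. It was cloned through BsmBI sites that were destroyed in the process, and the depositor notes that the part can be released with BsaI for assembly into higher-level transcriptional units alongside promoter and terminator parts. The plasmid itself carries no plant promoter or terminator, so it is a part donor rather than an expression construct. The automated annotation labels the first portion of the insert as similar to Arabidopsis MYB114, a MYB-type transcription activator that works with bHLH partners. This reflects homology to the Rosea sequence rather than a separate gene. A short match to a hornet peptide downstream of the insert is most likely a spurious annotation.
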