Features (pLannotate 1.2.2; 14 found; start..end, strand, type, name):
      6..416     +  CDS            MYB114: MY114_ARATH - Experimental evidence at protein level: Swiss-Prot protein existence level 1. Transcription activator, when associated with BHLH002/EGL3/MYC146, BHLH012/MYC1, or BHLH042/TT8. From Arabidopsis thaliana (Mouse-ear cress).
    697..759     -  CDS            VESPI_VESMG (fragment): Experimental evidence at protein level: Swiss-Prot protein existence level 1. Shows contractile activity on isolated ileum smooth muscle. From Vespa magnifica (Hornet).
    771..789     -  promoter       SP6 promoter: promoter for bacteriophage SP6 RNA polymerase
    831..847     -  protein_bind   lac operator: The lac repressor binds to the lac operator to inhibit transcription in E. coli. This inhibition can be relieved by adding lactose or isopropyl-β-D-thiogalactopyranoside (IPTG). lac repressor encoded by lacI
    855..885     -  promoter       lac promoter: promoter for the E. coli lac operon
    900..921     -  protein_bind   CAP binding site: CAP binding activates transcription in the presence of cAMP. E. coli catabolite activator protein
    934..1026    -  CDS            lacI (fragment): lac repressor; lacI; The lac repressor binds to the lac operator to inhibit transcription in E. coli. This inhibition can be relieved by adding lactose or isopropyl-β-D-thiogalactopyranoside (IPTG).
   1209..1797    -  rep_origin     ori: high-copy-number ColE1/pMB1/pBR322/pUC origin of replication
   1968..2828    -  CDS            AmpR: β-lactamase; bla; confers resistance to ampicillin, carbenicillin, and related antibiotics
   2829..2933    -  promoter       AmpR promoter: bla
   2960..3010    +  misc_feature   bom (fragment): basis of mobility region from pBR322
   3038..3466    -  rep_origin     f1 ori (sequence partly withheld): f1 bacteriophage origin of replication; arrow indicates direction of (+) strand synthesis
   3470..3627    -  CDS            lacZα (fragment): LacZα fragment of β-galactosidase; lacZ fragment
   3630..3648    +  promoter       T7 promoter: promoter for bacteriophage T7 RNA polymerase
>Addgene plasmid #68194 | pRosea (GB0026) | depositor full sequence | sequence record 125712 | pRosea (GB0026) sequence 3721 bps
CTCGAATGGAAAAGAATTGTCGTGGAGTGAGAAAAGGTACTTGGACCAAAGAAGAAGACACTCTCTTGAG
GCAATGTATAGAAGAGTATGGTGAAGGGAAATGGCATCAAGTTCCACACAGAGCAGGGTTGAACCGGTGT
AGGAAGAGTTGCAGGCTGAGGTGGTTGAATTATCTGAGGCCAAATATCAAAAGAGGTCGGTTTTCGAGAG
ATGAAGTGGACCTAATTGTGAGGCTTCATAAGCTGTTGGGTAACAAATGGTCGCTGATTGCTGGTAGAAT
TCCTGGAAGGACAGCTAATGACGTGAAGAACTTTTGGAATACTCATGTGGGGAAGAATTTAGGCGAGGAT
GGAGAACGATGCCGGAAAAATGTTATGAACACAAAAACCATTAAGCTGACTAATATCGTAAGACCCCGAG
CTCGGACCTTCACCGGATTGCACGTTACTTGGCCGAGAGAAGTCGGAAAAACCGATGAATTTTCAAATGT
CCGGTTAACAACTGATGAGATTCCAGATTGTGAGAAGCAAACGCAATTTTACAATGATGTTGCGTCGCCA
CAAGATGAAGTTGAAGACTGCATTCAGTGGTGGAGTAAGTTGCTAGAAACAACGGAGGATGGGGAATTAG
GAAACCTATTCGAGGAGGCCCAACAAATTGGAAATTGAGCTTCGAGACCACTCATCGCCCAATCACTAGT
GAATTCGCGGCCGCCTGCAGGTCGACCATATGGGAGAGCTCCCAACGCGTTGGATGCATAGCTTGAGTAT
TCTATAGTGTCACCTAAATAGCTTGGCGTAATCATGGTCATAGCTGTTTCCTGTGTGAAATTGTTATCCG
CTCACAATTCCACACAACATACGAGCCGGAAGCATAAAGTGTAAAGCCTGGGGTGCCTAATGAGTGAGCT
AACTCACATTAATTGCGTTGCGCTCACTGCCCGCTTTCCAGTCGGGAAACCTGTCGTGCCAGCTGCATTA
ATGAATCGGCCAACGCGCGGGGAGAGGCGGTTTGCGTATTGGGCGCTCTTCCGCTTCCTCGCTCACTGAC
TCGCTGCGCTCGGTCGTTCGGCTGCGGCGAGCGGTATCAGCTCACTCAAAGGCGGTAATACGGTTATCCA
CAGAATCAGGGGATAACGCAGGAAAGAACATGTGAGCAAAAGGCCAGCAAAAGGCCAGGAACCGTAAAAA
GGCCGCGTTGCTGGCGTTTTTCCATAGGCTCCGCCCCCCTGACGAGCATCACAAAAATCGACGCTCAAGT
CAGAGGTGGCGAAACCCGACAGGACTATAAAGATACCAGGCGTTTCCCCCTGGAAGCTCCCTCGTGCGCT
CTCCTGTTCCGACCCTGCCGCTTACCGGATACCTGTCCGCCTTTCTCCCTTCGGGAAGCGTGGCGCTTTC
TCATAGCTCACGCTGTAGGTATCTCAGTTCGGTGTAGGTCGTTCGCTCCAAGCTGGGCTGTGTGCACGAA
CCCCCCGTTCAGCCCGACCGCTGCGCCTTATCCGGTAACTATCGTCTTGAGTCCAACCCGGTAAGACACG
ACTTATCGCCACTGGCAGCAGCCACTGGTAACAGGATTAGCAGAGCGAGGTATGTAGGCGGTGCTACAGA
GTTCTTGAAGTGGTGGCCTAACTACGGCTACACTAGAAGAACAGTATTTGGTATCTGCGCTCTGCTGAAG
CCAGTTACCTTCGGAAAAAGAGTTGGTAGCTCTTGATCCGGCAAACAAACCACCGCTGGTAGCGGTGGTT
TTTTTGTTTGCAAGCAGCAGATTACGCGCAGAAAAAAAGGATCTCAAGAAGATCCTTTGATCTTTTCTAC
GGGGTCTGACGCTCAGTGGAACGAAAACTCACGTTAAGGGATTTTGGTCATGAGATTATCAAAAAGGATC
TTCACCTAGATCCTTTTAAATTAAAAATGAAGTTTTAAATCAATCTAAAGTATATATGAGTAAACTTGGT
CTGACAGTTACCAATGCTTAATCAGTGAGGCACCTATCTCAGCGATCTGTCTATTTCGTTCATCCATAGT
TGCCTGACTCCCCGTCGTGTAGATAACTACGATACGGGAGGGCTTACCATCTGGCCCCAGTGCTGCAATG
ATACCGCGAGACCCACGCTCACCGGCTCCAGATTTATCAGCAATAAACCAGCCAGCCGGAAGGGCCGAGC
GCAGAAGTGGTCCTGCAACTTTATCCGCCTCCATCCAGTCTATTAATTGTTGCCGGGAAGCTAGAGTAAG
TAGTTCGCCAGTTAATAGTTTGCGCAACGTTGTTGCCATTGCTACAGGCATCGTGGTGTCACGCTCGTCG
TTTGGTATGGCTTCATTCAGCTCCGGTTCCCAACGATCAAGGCGAGTTACATGATCCCCCATGTTGTGCA
AAAAAGCGGTTAGCTCCTTCGGTCCTCCGATCGTTGTCAGAAGTAAGTTGGCCGCAGTGTTATCACTCAT
GGTTATGGCAGCACTGCATAATTCTCTTACTGTCATGCCATCCGTAAGATGCTTTTCTGTGACTGGTGAG
TACTCAACCAAGTCATTCTGAGAATAGTGTATGCGGCGACCGAGTTGCTCTTGCCCGGCGTCAATACGGG
ATAATACCGCGCCACATAGCAGAACTTTAAAAGTGCTCATCATTGGAAAACGTTCTTCGGGGCGAAAACT
CTCAAGGATCTTACCGCTGTTGAGATCCAGTTCGATGTAACCCACTCGTGCACCCAACTGATCTTCAGCA
TCTTTTACTTTCACCAGCGTTTCTGGGTGAGCAAAAACAGGAAGGCAAAATGCCGCAAAAAAGGGAATAA
GGGCGACACGGAAATGTTGAATACTCATACTCTTCCTTTTTCAATATTATTGAAGCATTTATCAGGGTTA
TTGTCTCATGAGCGGATACATATTTGAATGTATTTAGAAAAATAAACAAATAGGGGTTCCGCGCACATTT
CCCCGAAAAGTGCCACCTGATGCGGTGTGAAATACCGCACAGATGCGTAAGGAGAAAATACCGCATCAGG
AAATTGTAAGCGTTAATATTTTGTTAAAATTCGCGTTAAATTTTTGTTAAATCAGCTCATTTTTTAACCA
ATAGGCCGAAATCGGCAAAATCCCTTATAAATCAAAAGAATAGACCGAGATAGGGT
[37 nt withheld, positions 3137-3173]
AAAGAACGTGGACTCCAACGTCAAAGG
[49 nt withheld, positions 3201-3249]
T
[91 nt withheld, positions 3251-3341]
G
[124 nt withheld, positions 3343-3466]
CCATTCGCCATTCAGGCTGCGCAACTGTTGGGAAGGGCGATCGGTGCGGGCCTCTTCGCTATTACGCCAG
CTGGCGAAAGGGGGATGTGCTGCAAGGCGATTAAGTTGGGTAACGCCAGGGTTTTCCCAGTCACGACGTT
GTAAAACGACGGCCAGTGAATTGTAATACGACTCACTATAGGGCGAATTGGGCCCGACGTCGCATGCTCC
CGGCCGCCATGGCGGCCGCGGGAATTCGATTGGGCGATGAGTGGT
