>Addgene plasmid #68194 | pRosea (GB0026) | addgene partial sequence | sequence record 125711 | SP6 5'-ATTTAGGTGACACTATAG-3'
CCATATGGTCGACCTGCAGGCGGCCGCGAATTCACTAGTGATTGGGCGATGAGTGGTCTCGAAGCTCAAT
TTCCAATTTGTTGGGCCTCCTCGAATAGGTTTCCTAATTCCCCATCCTCCGTTGTTTCTAGCAACTTACT
CCACCACTGAATGCAGTCTTCAACTTCATCTTGTGGCGACGCAACATCATTGTAAAATTGCGTTTGCTTC
TCACAATCTGGAATCTCATCAGTTGTTAACCGGACATTTGAAAATTCATCGGTTTTTCCGACTTCTCTCG
GCCAAGTAACGTGCAATCCGGTGAAGGTCCGAGCTCGGGGTCTTACGATATTAGTCAGCTTAATGGTTTT
TGTGTTCATAACATTTTTCCGGCATCGTTCTCCATCCTCGCCTAAATTCTTCCCCACATGAGTATTCCAA
AAGTTCTTCACGTCATTAGCTGTCCTTCCAGGAATTCTACCAGCAATCAGCGACCATTTGTTACCCAACA
GCTTATGAAGCCTCACAATTAGGTCCACTTCATCTCTCGAAAACCGACCTCTTTTGATATTTGGCCTCAG
ATAATTCAACCACCTCAGCCTGCAACTCTTCCTACACCGGTTCAACCCTGCTCTGTGTGGAACTTGATGC
CATTTCCCTTCACCATACTCTTCTATACATTGCCTCAAGAGAGTGTCTTCTTCTTTGGTCCAAGTACCTT
TTCTCACTCCACGACAATTCTTTTCCATTCGAGACCACTCATCGCCCAATCGAATTCCCGCGGCCGCCAT
GGCGGCCGG
