>Addgene plasmid #68194 | pRosea (GB0026) | addgene partial sequence | sequence record 128040 | T7 5'-TAATACGACTCACTATAGGG-3'
CTCCGGCCGCCATGGCGGCCGCGGGAATTCGATTGGGCGATGAGTGGTCTCGAATGGAAAAGAATTGTCG
TGGAGTGAGAAAAGGTACTTGGACCAAAGAAGAAGACACTCTCTTGAGGCAATGTATAGAAGAGTATGGT
GAAGGGAAATGGCATCAAGTTCCACACAGAGCAGGGTTGAACCGGTGTAGGAAGAGTTGCAGGCTGAGGT
GGTTGAATTATCTGAGGCCAAATATCAAAAGAGGTCGGTTTTCGAGAGATGAAGTGGACCTAATTGTGAG
GCTTCATAAGCTGTTGGGTAACAAATGGTCGCTGATTGCTGGTAGAATTCCTGGAAGGACAGCTAATGAC
GTGAAGAACTTTTGGAATACTCATGTGGGGAAGAATTTAGGCGAGGATGGAGAACGATGCCGGAAAAATG
TTATGAACACAAAAACCATTAAGCTGACTAATATCGTAAGACCCCGAGCTCGGACCTTCACCGGATTGCA
CGTTACTTGGCCGAGAGAAGTCGGAAAAACCGATGAATTTTCAAATGTCCGGTTAACAACTGATGAGATT
CCAGATTGTGAGAAGCAAACGCAATTTTACAATGATGTTGCGTCGCCACAAGATGAAGTTGAAGACTGCA
TTCAGTGGTGGAGTAAGTTGCTAGAAACAACGGAGGATGGGGAATTAGGAAACCTATTCGAGGAGGCCCA
ACAAATTGGAAATTGAGCTTCGAGACCACTCATCGCCCAATCACTAGTGAATTCGCGGCCGCCTGCAGGT
CGACCATATGGGAGAGCTCCCAACGCGTTGGATGCATAGCTTGAGTATTCTATAGTGTCACCTAAATAGC
TTGGCGTAATCATGGTCATAGCTGTTTCCTGTGTGAAATTGTTATCC
